LOCUS       Exported 7154 bp ds-DNA circular SYN 12-MAY-2021
DEFINITION  Intersectional viral expression of GCaMP6F in cells expressing both
            Cre AND Flp.
ACCESSION   .
VERSION     .
KEYWORDS    pAAV-Ef1a-Con/Fon-GCaMP6F
SOURCE      synthetic DNA construct
  ORGANISM  synthetic DNA construct
REFERENCE   1 (bases 1 to 7154)
  AUTHORS   Fenno LE, Ramakrishnan C, Kim YS, Evans KE, Lo M, Vesuna S, Inoue M,
            Cheung KYM, Yuen E, Pichamoorthy N, Hong ASO, Deisseroth K
  TITLE     Comprehensive Dual- and Triple-Feature Intersectional Single-Vector
            Delivery of Diverse Functional Payloads to Cells of Behaving
            Mammals.
  JOURNAL   Neuron. 2020 Jun 20. pii: S0896-6273(20)30432-3. doi:
            10.1016/j.neuron.2020.06.003.
  PUBMED    32574559
REFERENCE   2 (bases 1 to 7154)
  AUTHORS   .
  TITLE     Direct Submission
  JOURNAL   Exported May 12, 2021 from SnapGene Server 1.1.58
            http://www.snapgene.com
FEATURES             Location/Qualifiers
     source          1..7154
                     /organism="synthetic DNA construct"
                     /mol_type="other DNA"
     repeat_region   1..130
                     /label=AAV2 ITR (alternate)
                     /note="Functional equivalent of wild-type AAV2 ITR"
     promoter        231..1409
                     /label=EF-1-alpha promoter
                     /note="strong constitutive promoter for human elongation
                     factor EF-1-alpha"
     intron          462..1400
                     /label=EF-1-alpha intron A
                     /note="intron upstream of the start codon of human
                     EF-1-alpha"
     primer_bind     1357..1377
                     /label=EF1a-F
                     /note="Human elongation factor-1a promoter, forward primer"
     protein_bind    1416..1449
                     /label=lox2272
                     /bound_moiety="Cre recombinase"
                     /note="Cre-mediated recombination occurs in the 8-bp core
                     sequence (GGATACTT). lox2272 sites are compatible with each
                     other, but incompatible with loxP or loxN sites (Lee and
                     Saito, 1988)."
     protein_bind    1500..1533
                     /label=loxN
                     /bound_moiety="Cre recombinase"
                     /note="Cre-mediated recombination occurs in the 8-bp core
                     sequence (GTATACCT). loxN sites are compatible with each
                     other, but incompatible with loxP or lox2272 sites."
     primer_bind     complement(1626..1647)
                     /label=EGFP-C
                     /note="EGFP, forward primer"
     CDS             complement(1860..1916)
                     /codon_start=1
                     /product="calmodulin-binding peptide from avian smooth
                     muscle myosin light chain kinase"
                     /label=calmodulin-binding peptide
                     /translation="RRKWNKTGHAVRAIGRLSS"
     regulatory      1928..1937
                     /regulatory_class="other"
                     /note="vertebrate consensus sequence for strong initiation
                     of translation (Kozak, 1987)"
     protein_bind    complement(1942..1975)
                     /label=lox2272
                     /bound_moiety="Cre recombinase"
                     /note="Cre-mediated recombination occurs in the 8-bp core
                     sequence (GGATACTT). lox2272 sites are compatible with each
                     other, but incompatible with loxP or loxN sites (Lee and
                     Saito, 1988)."
     protein_bind    complement(2026..2059)
                     /label=loxN
                     /bound_moiety="Cre recombinase"
                     /note="Cre-mediated recombination occurs in the 8-bp core
                     sequence (GTATACCT). loxN sites are compatible with each
                     other, but incompatible with loxP or lox2272 sites."
     primer_bind     2751..2770
                     /label=EXFP-R
                     /note="For distinguishing EGFP variants, reverse primer"
     primer_bind     3010..3031
                     /label=EGFP-N
                     /note="EGFP, reverse primer"
     misc_feature    3281..3869
                     /label=WPRE
                     /note="woodchuck hepatitis virus posttranscriptional
                     regulatory element"
     primer_bind     complement(3334..3354)
                     /label=WPRE-R
                     /note="WPRE, reverse primer"
     CDS             complement(3752..3763)
                     /codon_start=1
                     /product="Factor Xa recognition and cleavage site"
                     /label=Factor Xa site
                     /translation="IEGR"
     polyA_signal    3901..4377
                     /label=hGH poly(A) signal
                     /note="human growth hormone polyadenylation signal"
     primer_bind     complement(4100..4119)
                     /label=hGH-PA-R
                     /note="Human growth hormone terminator, reverse primer"
     repeat_region   4417..4557
                     /label=AAV2 ITR
                     /note="inverted terminal repeat of adeno-associated virus
                     serotype 2"
     repeat_region   4417..4546
                     /label=AAV2 ITR
     rep_origin      4632..5087
                     /direction=RIGHT
                     /label=f1 ori
                     /note="f1 bacteriophage origin of replication; arrow
                     indicates direction of (+) strand synthesis"
     primer_bind     complement(4719..4738)
                     /label=F1ori-R
                     /note="F1 origin, reverse primer"
     primer_bind     4929..4950
                     /label=F1ori-F
                     /note="F1 origin, forward primer"
     primer_bind     complement(5104..5123)
                     /label=pRS-marker
                     /note="pRS vectors, use to sequence yeast selectable
                     marker"
     primer_bind     5223..5245
                     /label=pGEX 3'
                     /note="pGEX vectors, reverse primer"
     primer_bind     complement(5283..5301)
                     /label=pBRforEco
                     /note="pBR322 vectors, upsteam of EcoRI site, forward
                     primer"
     promoter        5369..5473
                     /gene="bla"
                     /label=AmpR promoter
     CDS             5474..6334
                     /codon_start=1
                     /gene="bla"
                     /product="beta-lactamase"
                     /label=AmpR
                     /note="confers resistance to ampicillin, carbenicillin, and
                     related antibiotics"
                     /translation="MSIQHFRVALIPFFAAFCLPVFAHPETLVKVKDAEDQLGARVGYI
                     ELDLNSGKILESFRPEERFPMMSTFKVLLCGAVLSRIDAGQEQLGRRIHYSQNDLVEYS
                     PVTEKHLTDGMTVRELCSAAITMSDNTAANLLLTTIGGPKELTAFLHNMGDHVTRLDRW
                     EPELNEAIPNDERDTTMPVAMATTLRKLLTGELLTLASRQQLIDWMEADKVAGPLLRSA
                     LPAGWFIADKSGAGERGSRGIIAALGPDGKPSRIVVIYTTGSQATMDERNRQIAEIGAS
                     LIKHW"
     primer_bind     complement(5692..5711)
                     /label=Amp-R
                     /note="Ampicillin resistance gene, reverse primer"
     rep_origin      6505..7093
                     /direction=RIGHT
                     /label=ori
                     /note="high-copy-number ColE1/pMB1/pBR322/pUC origin of
                     replication"
     primer_bind     6994..7013
                     /label=pBR322ori-F
                     /note="pBR322 origin, forward primer"
ORIGIN
        1 cctgcaggca gctgcgcgct cgctcgctca ctgaggccgc ccgggcgtcg ggcgaccttt
       61 ggtcgcccgg cctcagtgag cgagcgagcg cgcagagagg gagtggccaa ctccatcact
      121 aggggttcct gcggccgcac gcgtaagctt tgcaaagatg gataaagttt taaacagaga
      181 ggaatctttg cagctaatgg accttctagg tcttgaaagg agtgggaatt ggctccggtg
      241 cccgtcagtg ggcagagcgc acatcgccca cagtccccga gaagttgggg ggaggggtcg
      301 gcaattgaac cggtgcctag agaaggtggc gcggggtaaa ctgggaaagt gatgtcgtgt
      361 actggctccg cctttttccc gagggtgggg gagaaccgta tataagtgca gtagtcgccg
      421 tgaacgttct ttttcgcaac gggtttgccg ccagaacaca ggtaagtgcc gtgtgtggtt
      481 cccgcgggcc tggcctcttt acgggttatg gcccttgcgt gccttgaatt acttccacct
      541 ggctgcagta cgtgattctt gatcccgagc ttcgggttgg aagtgggtgg gagagttcga
      601 ggccttgcgc ttaaggagcc ccttcgcctc gtgcttgagt tgaggcctgg cctgggcgct
      661 ggggccgccg cgtgcgaatc tggtggcacc ttcgcgcctg tctcgctgct ttcgataagt
      721 ctctagccat ttaaaatttt tgatgacctg ctgcgacgct ttttttctgg caagatagtc
      781 ttgtaaatgc gggccaagat ctgcacactg gtatttcggt ttttggggcc gcgggcggcg
      841 acggggcccg tgcgtcccag cgcacatgtt cggcgaggcg gggcctgcga gcgcggccac
      901 cgagaatcgg acgggggtag tctcaagctg gccggcctgc tctggtgcct ggcctcgcgc
      961 cgccgtgtat cgccccgccc tgggcggcaa ggctggcccg gtcggcacca gttgcgtgag
     1021 cggaaagatg gccgcttccc ggccctgctg cagggagctc aaaatggagg acgcggcgct
     1081 cgggagagcg ggcgggtgag tcacccacac aaaggaaaag ggcctttccg tcctcagccg
     1141 tcgcttcatg tgactccacg gagtaccggg cgccgtccag gcacctcgat tagttctcga
     1201 gcttttggag tacgtcgtct ttaggttggg gggaggggtt ttatgcgatg gagtttcccc
     1261 acactgagtg ggtggagact gaagttaggc cagcttggca cttgatgtaa ttctccttgg
     1321 aatttgccct ttttgagttt ggatcttggt tcattctcaa gcctcagaca gtggttcaaa
     1381 gtttttttct tccatttcag gtgtcgtgag gatccataac ttcgtatagg atactttata
     1441 cgaagttatg tagctggagc aatttgaaaa gattgttgta ttacctctag ctgcgcttaa
     1501 taacttcgta tagtatacct tatacgaagt tatgtcgacc ctcctgtact caccttgctc
     1561 accatgctcc ctccggtacc gcccttgtac agctcgtcca tgccgagagt gatcccggcg
     1621 gcggtcacga actccagcag gaccatgtga tcgcgcttct cgttggggtc tttcgaaagt
     1681 ttggactgca cgctcaggta gtggttgtcg ggcagcagca cggggccgtc gccgatgggg
     1741 gtgttctgct ggtagtggta ggcgagctgc acgccgccgt cctcgatgtt gtggcggatc
     1801 ttgaagttcg ccttgatgcc gttcttctgc ttgtcggcct tgatatagac gttctcgagt
     1861 gagctcagcc gacctatagc tctgactgcg tgacctgtct tattccactt acgacgtgat
     1921 gagtccacca tggtggctag cataacttcg tataaagtat cctatacgaa gttatttgcc
     1981 ttaacccaga aattatcact gttattcttt agataggtgc aaagaataac ttcgtataag
     2041 gtatactata cgaagttatg gtaccgaagt tcctattctt caaatagtat aggaacttca
     2101 attgttattg gtgcaaagaa tcacttcctt aagtctttat actgcccagg aagttcctat
     2161 tcttcaaaag gtataggaac ttcggcgcgc ctcacttcgc tgtcatcatt tgtacaaact
     2221 cttcgtagtt tacctgacca tccccatcga tgtctgcttc cctgatcatt tcatcaacct
     2281 cttcatctgt taacttctct ccaaggtttg tcatcacgtg gcgaagctct gctgcactga
     2341 tgtagccatt gccatcctta tcaaacacac cgaacgcttc tctaatttct tcttccgtgt
     2401 ccctgtattt catttttctt gccatcattg tcaggaactc agggaagtcg attgtgccgt
     2461 caccgtcggc atctacttca ttgatcatgt cctgcagctc tgcttctgtg gggttctgcc
     2521 ccagagaccg catcaccgtc cccagctcct tggttgttat tgtcccatcc ccgtccttgt
     2581 caaataggga gaattcctct ttaaattctg cgatctgctc ttcagtcagt tggtccggca
     2641 ggttgtactc cagcttgtgc cccaggatgt tgccgtcctc cttgaagtcg atgcccttca
     2701 gctcgatgcg gttcaccagg gtgtcgccct cgaacttcac ctcggcgcgg gtcttgtagt
     2761 tgccgtcgtc cttgaagaag atggtgcgct cctggatgta gccttcgggc atggcggact
     2821 tgaagaagtc gtgctgcttc atgtggtcgg ggtagcggct gaagcactgc acgccgtagg
     2881 tcagggtggt cacgagggtg ggccagggca cgggcagctt gccggtggtg cagatgaact
     2941 tcagggtcag cttgccgtag gtggcatcgc cctcaccctc gccggacacg ctgaacttgt
     3001 ggccgtttac gtcgccgtcc agctcgacca ggatgggcac caccccggtg aacagctcct
     3061 cgccctgtgg gacgacatga cttaaccagt taaccatgtt ctctgaacat gagaagggct
     3121 ggccactctc catctagaga agttcctata ctatttgaag aataggaact tcttgcctta
     3181 acccagaaat tatcactgtt attctttaga atagtgcaaa gagaagttcc tatacctttt
     3241 gaagaatagg aacttcgaat tcgatatcaa gcttatcgat aatcaacctc tggattacaa
     3301 aatttgtgaa agattgactg gtattcttaa ctatgttgct ccttttacgc tatgtggata
     3361 cgctgcttta atgcctttgt atcatgctat tgcttcccgt atggctttca ttttctcctc
     3421 cttgtataaa tcctggttgc tgtctcttta tgaggagttg tggcccgttg tcaggcaacg
     3481 tggcgtggtg tgcactgtgt ttgctgacgc aacccccact ggttggggca ttgccaccac
     3541 ctgtcagctc ctttccggga ctttcgcttt ccccctccct attgccacgg cggaactcat
     3601 cgccgcctgc cttgcccgct gctggacagg ggctcggctg ttgggcactg acaattccgt
     3661 ggtgttgtcg gggaaatcat cgtcctttcc ttggctgctc gcctatgttg ccacctggat
     3721 tctgcgcggg acgtccttct gctacgtccc ttcggccctc aatccagcgg accttccttc
     3781 ccgcggcctg ctgccggctc tgcggcctct tccgcgtctt cgccttcgcc ctcagacgag
     3841 tcggatctcc ctttgggccg cctccccgca tcgataccga gcgctgctcg agagatctac
     3901 gggtggcatc cctgtgaccc ctccccagtg cctctcctgg ccctggaagt tgccactcca
     3961 gtgcccacca gccttgtcct aataaaatta agttgcatca ttttgtctga ctaggtgtcc
     4021 ttctataata ttatggggtg gaggggggtg gtatggagca aggggcaagt tgggaagaca
     4081 acctgtaggg cctgcggggt ctattgggaa ccaagctgga gtgcagtggc acaatcttgg
     4141 ctcactgcaa tctccgcctc ctgggttcaa gcgattctcc tgcctcagcc tcccgagttg
     4201 ttgggattcc aggcatgcat gaccaggctc agctaatttt tgtttttttg gtagagacgg
     4261 ggtttcacca tattggccag gctggtctcc aactcctaat ctcaggtgat ctacccacct
     4321 tggcctccca aattgctggg attacaggcg tgaaccactg ctcccttccc tgtccttctg
     4381 attttgtagg taaccacgtg cggaccgagc ggccgcagga acccctagtg atggagttgg
     4441 ccactccctc tctgcgcgct cgctcgctca ctgaggccgg gcgaccaaag gtcgcccgac
     4501 gcccgggctt tgcccgggcg gcctcagtga gcgagcgagc gcgcagctgc ctgcaggggc
     4561 gcctgatgcg gtattttctc cttacgcatc tgtgcggtat ttcacaccgc atannnnnnn
     4621 nnnnnnnnnn nnnnnnnnnn nnnnnnnnnn nnnnnnnnnn nnnnnnnnnn nnnnnnnnnn
     4681 nnnnnnnnnn nnnnnnnnnn nnnnnnnntn nnnnnnnnnn nnnnnnnnnn nnnnnnnnnn
     4741 nnnnnnnnnn nnnnncnnnn nnnnnnnnnn nnnnnnnnnn nnnnnnnnnn nnnnnnnnnn
     4801 nnnnnnnnnn nnnnnnnnnn nnnnnnnnnn nnnnnnnnnn nnnnnnnnnn nnnnnnnnnn
     4861 nnnnnnnnnn nnnnnnnnnn nnnnnnnnnn nnnnnnncct ttgacgttgg agtccacgtt
     4921 ctttaatagt ggactcttgt tccaaactgg aacaacactc aactctatct cgggctattc
     4981 ttttgattta taagggattt tgccgatttc ggtctattgg ttaaaaaatg agctgattta
     5041 acaaaaattt aacgcgaatt ttaacaaaat attaacgttt acaattttat ggtgcactct
     5101 cagtacaatc tgctctgatg ccgcatagtt aagccagccc cgacacccgc caacacccgc
     5161 tgacgcgccc tgacgggctt gtctgctccc ggcatccgct tacagacaag ctgtgaccgt
     5221 ctccgggagc tgcatgtgtc agaggttttc accgtcatca ccgaaacgcg cgagacgaaa
     5281 gggcctcgtg atacgcctat ttttataggt taatgtcatg ataataatgg tttcttagac
     5341 gtcaggtggc acttttcggg gaaatgtgcg cggaacccct atttgtttat ttttctaaat
     5401 acattcaaat atgtatccgc tcatgagaca ataaccctga taaatgcttc aataatattg
     5461 aaaaaggaag agtatgagta ttcaacattt ccgtgtcgcc cttattccct tttttgcggc
     5521 attttgcctt cctgtttttg ctcacccaga aacgctggtg aaagtaaaag atgctgaaga
     5581 tcagttgggt gcacgagtgg gttacatcga actggatctc aacagcggta agatccttga
     5641 gagttttcgc cccgaagaac gttttccaat gatgagcact tttaaagttc tgctatgtgg
     5701 cgcggtatta tcccgtattg acgccgggca agagcaactc ggtcgccgca tacactattc
     5761 tcagaatgac ttggttgagt actcaccagt cacagaaaag catcttacgg atggcatgac
     5821 agtaagagaa ttatgcagtg ctgccataac catgagtgat aacactgcgg ccaacttact
     5881 tctgacaacg atcggaggac cgaaggagct aaccgctttt ttgcacaaca tgggggatca
     5941 tgtaactcgc cttgatcgtt gggaaccgga gctgaatgaa gccataccaa acgacgagcg
     6001 tgacaccacg atgcctgtag caatggcaac aacgttgcgc aaactattaa ctggcgaact
     6061 acttactcta gcttcccggc aacaattaat agactggatg gaggcggata aagttgcagg
     6121 accacttctg cgctcggccc ttccggctgg ctggtttatt gctgataaat ctggagccgg
     6181 tgagcgtggg tctcgcggta tcattgcagc actggggcca gatggtaagc cctcccgtat
     6241 cgtagttatc tacacgacgg ggagtcaggc aactatggat gaacgaaata gacagatcgc
     6301 tgagataggt gcctcactga ttaagcattg gtaactgtca gaccaagttt actcatatat
     6361 actttagatt gatttaaaac ttcattttta atttaaaagg atctaggtga agatcctttt
     6421 tgataatctc atgaccaaaa tcccttaacg tgagttttcg ttccactgag cgtcagaccc
     6481 cgtagaaaag atcaaaggat cttcttgaga tccttttttt ctgcgcgtaa tctgctgctt
     6541 gcaaacaaaa aaaccaccgc taccagcggt ggtttgtttg ccggatcaag agctaccaac
     6601 tctttttccg aaggtaactg gcttcagcag agcgcagata ccaaatactg ttcttctagt
     6661 gtagccgtag ttaggccacc acttcaagaa ctctgtagca ccgcctacat acctcgctct
     6721 gctaatcctg ttaccagtgg ctgctgccag tggcgataag tcgtgtctta ccgggttgga
     6781 ctcaagacga tagttaccgg ataaggcgca gcggtcgggc tgaacggggg gttcgtgcac
     6841 acagcccagc ttggagcgaa cgacctacac cgaactgaga tacctacagc gtgagctatg
     6901 agaaagcgcc acgcttcccg aagggagaaa ggcggacagg tatccggtaa gcggcagggt
     6961 cggaacagga gagcgcacga gggagcttcc agggggaaac gcctggtatc tttatagtcc
     7021 tgtcgggttt cgccacctct gacttgagcg tcgatttttg tgatgctcgt caggggggcg
     7081 gagcctatgg aaaaacgcca gcaacgcggc ctttttacgg ttcctggcct tttgctggcc
     7141 ttttgctcac atgt
//
