>Addgene plasmid #137122 | pAAV-Ef1a-Con/Fon-GCaMP6F | depositor full sequence | sequence record 265089 | pAAV-Ef1a-Con/Fon-GCaMP6F sequence 7164 bps
CCTGCAGGCAGCTGCGCGCTCGCTCGCTCACTGAGGCCGCCCGGGCAAAGCCCGGGCGTCGGGCGACCTT
TGGTCGCCCGGCCTCAGTGAGCGAGCGAGCGCGCAGAGAGGGAGTGGCCAACTCCATCACTAGGGGTTCC
TGCGGCCGCACGCGTAAGCTTTGCAAAGATGGATAAAGTTTTAAACAGAGAGGAATCTTTGCAGCTAATG
GACCTTCTAGGTCTTGAAAGGAGTGGGAATTGGCTCCGGTGCCCGTCAGTGGGCAGAGCGCACATCGCCC
ACAGTCCCCGAGAAGTTGGGGGGAGGGGTCGGCAATTGAACCGGTGCCTAGAGAAGGTGGCGCGGGGTAA
ACTGGGAAAGTGATGTCGTGTACTGGCTCCGCCTTTTTCCCGAGGGTGGGGGAGAACCGTATATAAGTGC
AGTAGTCGCCGTGAACGTTCTTTTTCGCAACGGGTTTGCCGCCAGAACACAGGTAAGTGCCGTGTGTGGT
TCCCGCGGGCCTGGCCTCTTTACGGGTTATGGCCCTTGCGTGCCTTGAATTACTTCCACTGGCTGCAGTA
CGTGATTCTTGATCCCGAGCTTCGGGTTGGAAGTGGGTGGGAGAGTTCGAGGCCTTGCGCTTAAGGAGCC
CCTTCGCCTCGTGCTTGAGTTGAGGCCTGGCCTGGGCGCTGGGGCCGCCGCGTGCGAATCTGGTGGCACC
TTCGCGCCTGTCTCGCTGCTTTCGATAAGTCTCTAGCCATTTAAAATTTTTGATGACCTGCTGCGACGCT
TTTTTTCTGGCAAGATAGTCTTGTAAATGCGGGCCAAGATCTGCACACTGGTATTTCGGTTTTTGGGGCC
GCGGGCGGCGACGGGGCCCGTGCGTCCCAGCGCACATGTTCGGCGAGGCGGGGCCTGCGAGCGCGGCCAC
CGAGAATCGGACGGGGGTAGTCTCAAGCTGGCCGGCCTGCTCTGGTGCCTGGCCTCGCGCCGCCGTGTAT
CGCCCCGCCCTGGGCGGCAAGGCTGGCCCGGTCGGCACCAGTTGCGTGAGCGGAAAGATGGCCGCTTCCC
GGCCCTGCTGCAGGGAGCTCAAAATGGAGGACGCGGCGCTCGGGAGAGCGGGCGGGTGAGTCACCCACAC
AAAGGAAAAGGGCCTTTCCGTCCTCAGCCGTCGCTTCATGTGACTCCACGGAGTACCGGGCGCCGTCCAG
GCACCTCGATTAGTTCTCGAGCTTTTGGAGTACGTCGTCTTTAGGTTGGGGGGAGGGGTTTTATGCGATG
GAGTTTCCCCACACTGAGTGGGTGGAGACTGAAGTTAGGCCAGCTTGGCACTTGATGTAATTCTCCTTGG
AATTTGCCCTTTTTGAGTTTGGATCTTGGTTCATTCTCAAGCCTCAGACAGTGGTTCAAAGTTTTTTTCT
TCCATTTCAGGTGTCGTGAGGATCCATAACTTCGTATAGGATACTTTATACGAAGTTATGTAGCTGGAGC
AATTTGAAAAGATTGTTGTATTACCTCTAGCTGCGCTTAATAACTTCGTATAGTATACCTTATACGAAGT
TATGTCGACCCTCCTGTACTCACCTTGCTCACCATGCTCCCTCCGGTACCGCCCTTGTACAGCTCGTCCA
TGCCGAGAGTGATCCCGGCGGCGGTCACGAACTCCAGCAGGACCATGTGATCGCGCTTCTCGTTGGGGTC
TTTCGAAAGTTTGGACTGCACGCTCAGGTAGTGGTTGTCGGGCAGCAGCACGGGGCCGTCGCCGATGGGG
GTGTTCTGCTGGTAGTGGTAGGCGAGCTGCACGCCGCCGTCCTCGATGTTGTGGCGGATCTTGAAGTTCG
CCTTGATGCCGTTCTTCTGCTTGTCGGCCTTGATATAGACGTTCTCGAGTGAGCTCAGCCGACCTATAGC
TCTGACTGCGTGACCTGTCTTATTCCACTTACGACGTGATGAGTCCACCATGGTGGCTAGCATAACTTCG
TATAAAGTATCCTATACGAAGTTATTTGCCTTAACCCAGAAATTATCACTGTTATTCTTTAGATAGGTGC
AAAGAATAACTTCGTATAAGGTATACTATACGAAGTTATGGTACCGAAGTTCCTATTCTTCAAATAGTAT
AGGAACTTCAATTGTTATTGGTGCAAAGAATCACTTCCTTAAGTCTTTATACTGCCCAGGAAGTTCCTAT
TCTTCAAAAGGTATAGGAACTTCGGCGCGCCTCACTTCGCTGTCATCATTTGTACAAACTCTTCGTAGTT
TACCTGACCATCCCCATCGATGTCTGCTTCCCTGATCATTTCATCAACCTCTTCATCTGTTAACTTCTCT
CCAAGGTTTGTCATCACGTGGCGAAGCTCTGCTGCACTGATGTAGCCATTGCCATCCTTATCAAACACAC
CGAACGCTTCTCTAATTTCTTCTTCCGTGTCCCTGTATTTCATTTTTCTTGCCATCATTGTCAGGAACTC
AGGGAAGTCGATTGTGCCGTCACCGTCGGCATCTACTTCATTGATCATGTCCTGCAGCTCTGCTTCTGTG
GGGTTCTGCCCCAGAGACCGCATCACCGTCCCCAGCTCCTTGGTTGTTATTGTCCCATCCCCGTCCTTGT
CAAATAGGGAGAATTCCTCTTTAAATTCTGCGATCTGCTCTTCAGTCAGTTGGTCCGGCAGGTTGTACTC
CAGCTTGTGCCCCAGGATGTTGCCGTCCTCCTTGAAGTCGATGCCCTTCAGCTCGATGCGGTTCACCAGG
GTGTCGCCCTCGAACTTCACCTCGGCGCGGGTCTTGTAGTTGCCGTCGTCCTTGAAGAAGATGGTGCGCT
CCTGGATGTAGCCTTCGGGCATGGCGGACTTGAAGAAGTCGTGCTGCTTCATGTGGTCGGGGTAGCGGCT
GAAGCACTGCACGCCGTAGGTCAGGGTGGTCACGAGGGTGGGCCAGGGCACGGGCAGCTTGCCGGTGGTG
CAGATGAACTTCAGGGTCAGCTTGCCGTAGGTGGCATCGCCCTCACCCTCGCCGGACACGCTGAACTTGT
GGCCGTTTACGTCGCCGTCCAGCTCGACCAGGATGGGCACCACCCCGGTGAACAGCTCCTCGCCCTGTGG
GACGACATGACTTAACCAGTTAACCATGTTCTCTGAACATGAGAAGGGCTGGCCACTCTCCATCTAGAGA
AGTTCCTATACTATTTGAAGAATAGGAACTTCTTGCCTTAACCCAGAAATTATCACTGTTATTCTTTAGA
ATAGTGCAAAGAGAAGTTCCTATACCTTTTGAAGAATAGGAACTTCGAATTCGATATCAAGCTTATCGAT
AATCAACCTCTGGATTACAAAATTTGTGAAAGATTGACTGGTATTCTTAACTATGTTGCTCCTTTTACGC
TATGTGGATACGCTGCTTTAATGCCTTTGTATCATGCTATTGCTTCCCGTATGGCTTTCATTTTCTCCTC
CTTGTATAAATCCTGGTTGCTGTCTCTTTATGAGGAGTTGTGGCCCGTTGTCAGGCAACGTGGCGTGGTG
TGCACTGTGTTTGCTGACGCAACCCCCACTGGTTGGGGCATTGCCACCACCTGTCAGCTCCTTTCCGGGA
CTTTCGCTTTCCCCCTCCCTATTGCCACGGCGGAACTCATCGCCGCCTGCCTTGCCCGCTGCTGGACAGG
GGCTCGGCTGTTGGGCACTGACAATTCCGTGGTGTTGTCGGGGAAATCATCGTCCTTTCCTTGGCTGCTC
GCCTATGTTGCCACCTGGATTCTGCGCGGGACGTCCTTCTGCTACGTCCCTTCGGCCCTCAATCCAGCGG
ACCTTCCTTCCCGCGGCCTGCTGCCGGCTCTGCGGCCTCTTCCGCGTCTTCGCCTTCGCCCTCAGACGAG
TCGGATCTCCCTTTGGGCCGCCTCCCCGCATCGATACCGAGCGCTGCTCGAGAGATCTACGGGTGGCATC
CCTGTGACCCCTCCCCAGTGCCTCTCCTGGCCCTGGAAGTTGCCACTCCAGTGCCCACCAGCCTTGTCCT
AATAAAATTAAGTTGCATCATTTTGTCTGACTAGGTGTCCTTCTATAATATTATGGGGTGGAGGGGGGTG
GTATGGAGCAAGGGGCAAGTTGGGAAGACAACCTGTAGGGCCTGCGGGGTCTATTGGGAACCAAGCTGGA
GTGCAGTGGCACAATCTTGGCTCACTGCAATCTCCGCCTCCTGGGTTCAAGCGATTCTCCTGCCTCAGCC
TCCCGAGTTGTTGGGATTCCAGGCATGCATGACCAGGCTCAGCTAATTTTTGTTTTTTTGGTAGAGACGG
GGTTTCACCATATTGGCCAGGCTGGTCTCCAACTCCTAATCTCAGGTGATCTACCCACCTTGGCCTCCCA
AATTGCTGGGATTACAGGCGTGAACCACTGCTCCCTTCCCTGTCCTTCTGATTTTGTAGGTAACCACGTG
CGGACCGAGCGGCCGCAGGAACCCCTAGTGATGGAGTTGGCCACTCCCTCTCTGCGCGCTCGCTCGCTCA
CTGAGGCCGGGCGACCAAAGGTCGCCCGACGCCCGGGCTTTGCCCGGGCGGCCTCAGTGAGCGAGCGAGC
GCGCAGCTGCCTGCAGGGGCGCCTGATGCGGTATTTTCTCCTTACGCATCTGTGCGGTATTTCACACCGC
ATA
[142 nt withheld, positions 4624-4765]
C
[141 nt withheld, positions 4767-4907]
CCTTTGACGTTGGAGTCCACGTTCTTTAATAGTGGACTCTTGTTCCAAACTGGAACAACACTCAACCCTA
TCTCGGGCTATTCTTTTGATTTATAAGGGATTTTGCCGATTTCGGCCTATTGGTTAAAAAATGAGCTGAT
TTAACAAAAATTTAACGCGAATTTTAACAAAATATTAACGTTTACAATTTTATGGTGCACTCTCAGTACA
ATCTGCTCTGATGCCGCATAGTTAAGCCAGCCCCGACACCCGCCAACACCCGCTGACGCGCCCTGACGGG
CTTGTCTGCTCCCGGCATCCGCTTACAGACAAGCTGTGACCGTCTCCGGGAGCTGCATGTGTCAGAGGTT
TTCACCGTCATCACCGAAACGCGCGAGACGAAAGGGCCTCGTGATACGCCTATTTTTATAGGTTAATGTC
ATGATAATAATGGTTTCTTAGACGTCAGGTGGCACTTTTCGGGGAAATGTGCGCGGAACCCCTATTTGTT
TATTTTTCTAAATACATTCAAATATGTATCCGCTCATGAGACAATAACCCTGATAAATGCTTCAATAATA
TTGAAAAAGGAAGAGTATGAGTATTCAACATTTCCGTGTCGCCCTTATTCCCTTTTTTGCGGCATTTTGC
CTTCCTGTTTTTGCTCACCCAGAAACGCTGGTGAAAGTAAAAGATGCTGAAGATCAGTTGGGTGCACGAG
TGGGTTACATCGAACTGGATCTCAACAGCGGTAAGATCCTTGAGAGTTTTCGCCCCGAAGAACGTTTTCC
AATGATGAGCACTTTTAAAGTTCTGCTATGTGGCGCGGTATTATCCCGTATTGACGCCGGGCAAGAGCAA
CTCGGTCGCCGCATACACTATTCTCAGAATGACTTGGTTGAGTACTCACCAGTCACAGAAAAGCATCTTA
CGGATGGCATGACAGTAAGAGAATTATGCAGTGCTGCCATAACCATGAGTGATAACACTGCGGCCAACTT
ACTTCTGACAACGATCGGAGGACCGAAGGAGCTAACCGCTTTTTTGCACAACATGGGGGATCATGTAACT
CGCCTTGATCGTTGGGAACCGGAGCTGAATGAAGCCATACCAAACGACGAGCGTGACACCACGATGCCTG
TAGCAATGGCAACAACGTTGCGCAAACTATTAACTGGCGAACTACTTACTCTAGCTTCCCGGCAACAATT
AATAGACTGGATGGAGGCGGATAAAGTTGCAGGACCACTTCTGCGCTCGGCCCTTCCGGCTGGCTGGTTT
ATTGCTGATAAATCTGGAGCCGGTGAGCGTGGGTCTCGCGGTATCATTGCAGCACTGGGGCCAGATGGTA
AGCCCTCCCGTATCGTAGTTATCTACACGACGGGGAGTCAGGCAACTATGGATGAACGAAATAGACAGAT
CGCTGAGATAGGTGCCTCACTGATTAAGCATTGGTAACTGTCAGACCAAGTTTACTCATATATACTTTAG
ATTGATTTAAAACTTCATTTTTAATTTAAAAGGATCTAGGTGAAGATCCTTTTTGATAATCTCATGACCA
AAATCCCTTAACGTGAGTTTTCGTTCCACTGAGCGTCAGACCCCGTAGAAAAGATCAAAGGATCTTCTTG
AGATCCTTTTTTTCTGCGCGTAATCTGCTGCTTGCAAACAAAAAAACCACCGCTACCAGCGGTGGTTTGT
TTGCCGGATCAAGAGCTACCAACTCTTTTTCCGAAGGTAACTGGCTTCAGCAGAGCGCAGATACCAAATA
CTGTCCTTCTAGTGTAGCCGTAGTTAGGCCACCACTTCAAGAACTCTGTAGCACCGCCTACATACCTCGC
TCTGCTAATCCTGTTACCAGTGGCTGCTGCCAGTGGCGATAAGTCGTGTCTTACCGGGTTGGACTCAAGA
CGATAGTTACCGGATAAGGCGCAGCGGTCGGGCTGAACGGGGGGTTCGTGCACACAGCCCAGCTTGGAGC
GAACGACCTACACCGAACTGAGATACCTACAGCGTGAGCTATGAGAAAGCGCCACGCTTCCCGAAGGGAG
AAAGGCGGACAGGTATCCGGTAAGCGGCAGGGTCGGAACAGGAGAGCGCACGAGGGAGCTTCCAGGGGGA
AACGCCTGGTATCTTTATAGTCCTGTCGGGTTTCGCCACCTCTGACTTGAGCGTCGATTTTTGTGATGCT
CGTCAGGGGGGCGGAGCCTATGGAAAAACGCCAGCAACGCGGCCTTTTTACGGTTCCTGGCCTTTTGCTG
GCCTTTTGCTCACATGT
Features (pLannotate 1.2.2; 25 found; start..end, strand, type, name):
      1..141     -  repeat_region  AAV2 ITR: inverted terminal repeat of adeno-associated virus serotype 2 inverted
    169..235     +  CDS            small t antigen (fragment): SV40 (simian virus 40) small t antigen
    261..472     +  promoter       EF-1α core promoter: core promoter for human elongation factor EF-1α
    473..581     +  intron         EF-1α intron A (fragment): intron upstream of the start codon of human EF-1α
   1207..1410    +  intron         EF-1α intron A: truncated intron upstream of the start codon of human EF-1α
   1426..1459    +  protein_bind   lox2272: Cre-mediated recombination occurs in the 8-bp core sequence (GGATACTT). lox2272 sites are compatible with each other, but incompatible with loxP or loxN sites (Lee and Saito, 1988). Cre recombinase
   1510..1543    +  protein_bind   loxN: Cre-mediated recombination occurs in the 8-bp core sequence (GTATACCT). loxN sites are compatible with each other, but incompatible with loxP or lox2272 sites. Cre recombinase
   1594..1845    -  CDS            VC155: C-terminal fragment of mVenus for use in bimolecular fluorescence complementation (BiFC) (Kodama and Hu, 2010)
   1870..1926    -  CDS            calmodulin-binding peptide: calmodulin-binding peptide from avian smooth muscle myosin light chain kinase
   1952..1985    -  protein_bind   lox2272: Cre-mediated recombination occurs in the 8-bp core sequence (GGATACTT). lox2272 sites are compatible with each other, but incompatible with loxP or loxN sites (Lee and Saito, 1988). Cre recombinase
   1986..2035    -  intron         β-globin intron (fragment): internally truncated intron from human β-globin
   2036..2069    -  protein_bind   loxN: Cre-mediated recombination occurs in the 8-bp core sequence (GTATACCT). loxN sites are compatible with each other, but incompatible with loxP or lox2272 sites. Cre recombinase
   2202..3076    -  CDS            GCaMP6f (fragment): improved fluorescent protein-based calcium sensor (Chen et al., 2013)
   3183..3233    -  intron         β-globin intron (fragment): internally truncated intron from human β-globin
   3267..3291    +  misc_feature   MCS (fragment): pBluescript multiple cloning site
   3291..3879    +  misc_feature   WPRE: woodchuck hepatitis virus posttranscriptional regulatory element
   3911..4387    +  polyA_signal   hGH poly(A) signal: human growth hormone polyadenylation signal
   4427..4567    +  repeat_region  AAV2 ITR: inverted terminal repeat of adeno-associated virus serotype 2 inverted
   4572..4623    -  misc_feature   bom (fragment): basis of mobility region from pBR322
   4642..5022    +  rep_origin     M13 ori (sequence partly withheld): M13 bacteriophage origin of replication; arrow indicates direction of (+) strand synthesis
   5098..5147    -  misc_feature   bom (fragment): basis of mobility region from pBR322
   5249..5284    -  CDS            rop (fragment): Rop protein, which maintains plasmids at low copy number; rop
   5379..5483    +  promoter       AmpR promoter: bla
   5484..6344    +  CDS            AmpR: β-lactamase; bla; confers resistance to ampicillin, carbenicillin, and related antibiotics
   6515..7103    +  rep_origin     ori: high-copy-number ColE1/pMB1/pBR322/pUC origin of replication
