[The description below was written by a language model from this plasmid's Addgene catalogue record, the feature table of its GenBank file and pLannotate feature annotations shown in this document.]
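Description:
pAAV-Ef1a-Con/Fon-GCaMP6F is an AAV2-based transfer plasmid from the INTRSECT 2.0 series, designed to express the genetically encoded calcium indicator GCaMP6f only in cells that contain both Cre and Flp recombinases. The expression cassette sits between two AAV2 inverted terminal repeats, which allow it to be packaged into recombinant AAV particles. The human EF-1α promoter with its intron A drives transcription, and a WPRE and human growth hormone polyadenylation signal follow the payload to enhance transcript stability and processing. In bacteria the plasmid is maintained by a high-copy ColE1/pUC-type origin with ampicillin resistance (bla), and it also carries an f1/M13 phage origin.

The GCaMP6f coding sequence, from which the RSET tag has been removed, is split into two pieces, and both are annotated on the reverse strand relative to the promoter. The first piece contains the Kozak sequence, the calmodulin-binding peptide and a GFP-derived segment. It is flanked by opposing pairs of lox2272 and loxN sites, a double-inverted arrangement in which Cre flips the segment into the sense orientation and locks it there. The second piece, a large GCaMP6f fragment, is also inverted. According to the Con/Fon design and the Flp/FRT vector type it should be flipped by Flp, although neither feature table annotates any FRT sites. Short β-globin intron fragments next to the segments, together with the depositor's intron sequencing primers, suggest that the two pieces are separated by an intron, so that splicing would remove the residual recombinase sites and restore a continuous reading frame once both inversions have occurred.

The two sequence records differ by about 10 bp in length but show the same architecture. The construct is used for intersectional calcium imaging in cell populations defined by two genetic features.
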