Addgene plasmid #137122: pAAV-Ef1a-Con/Fon-GCaMP6F
Purpose: Intersectional viral expression of GCaMP6F in cells expressing both Cre AND Flp
Depositing lab: Karl Deisseroth & INTRSECT 2.0 Project. Depositing organization: Stanford University. Publication: Comprehensive Dual- and Triple-Feature Intersectional Single-Vector Delivery of Diverse Functional Payloads to Cells of Behaving Mammals. Fenno LE, Ramakrishnan C, Kim YS, Evans KE, Lo M, Vesuna S, Inoue M, Cheung KYM, Yuen E, Pichamoorthy N, Hong ASO, Deisseroth K. Neuron. 2020 Jun 20. pii: S0896-6273(20)30432-3. doi: 10.1016/j.neuron.2020.06.003. PubMed 32574559.
Backbone
  Vector backbone: AAV2-EF1a-WPRE
  Backbone size w/o insert (bp): 5300
  Vector type: AAV, Cre/Lox, Synthetic Biology ; Flp/FRT
Growth in bacteria
  Bacterial resistance: Ampicillin, 100 μg/mL
  Growth temperature: 37°C
  Growth strain: NEB Stable
  Copy number: High Copy
Gene/Insert
  Gene/Insert name: Con/Fon-GCaMP6F
  Species: Synthetic; Prokaryotic
  Insert size (bp): 1800
  Mutation: Removed RSET tag
  Promoter: EF1a
  Cloning method: Restriction Enzyme; 5′ cloning site BamHI (unknown if destroyed); 3′ cloning site EcoRI (unknown if destroyed)
  Sequencing primers: 5′ TGGAATTTGCCCTTTTTGAG; 3′ GGGCCACAACTCCTCATAAA
Terms and licenses: Academic/Nonprofit Terms; Industry Terms: Not Available to Industry
Depositor comments: Additional sequencing primers: Intron 1F GGGACGACATGACTTAACCAG; Intron 1R CCAGCCCTTCTCATGTTCAG
How to cite: pAAV-Ef1a-Con/Fon-GCaMP6F was a gift from Karl Deisseroth & INTRSECT 2.0 Project (Addgene plasmid # 137122 ; http://n2t.net/addgene:137122 ; RRID:Addgene_137122) For viral preps, please replace (Addgene plasmid # 137122) in the above sentence with: (Addgene viral prep # 137122-AAV5) or (Addgene viral prep # 137122-AAV8)
