>Addgene plasmid #137122 | pAAV-Ef1a-Con/Fon-GCaMP6F | depositor partial sequence | sequence record 264968 | Promoter through WPRE
AAGCTTTGCAAAGATGGATAAAGTTTTAAACAGAGAGGAATCTTTGCAGCTAATGGACCTTCTAGGTCTT
GAAAGGAGTGGGAATTGGCTCCGGTGCCCGTCAGTGGGCAGAGCGCACATCGCCCACAGTCCCCGAGAAG
TTGGGGGGAGGGGTCGGCAATTGAACCGGTGCCTAGAGAAGGTGGCGCGGGGTAAACTGGGAAAGTGATG
TCGTGTACTGGCTCCGCCTTTTTCCCGAGGGTGGGGGAGAACCGTATATAAGTGCAGTAGTCGCCGTGAA
CGTTCTTTTTCGCAACGGGTTTGCCGCCAGAACACAGGTAAGTGCCGTGTGTGGTTCCCGCGGGCCTGGC
CTCTTTACGGGTTATGGCCCTTGCGTGCCTTGAATTACTTCCACTGGCTGCAGTACGTGATTCTTGATCC
CGAGCTTCGGGTTGGAAGTGGGTGGGAGAGTTCGAGGCCTTGCGCTTAAGGAGCCCCTTCGCCTCGTGCT
TGAGTTGAGGCCTGGCCTGGGCGCTGGGGCCGCCGCGTGCGAATCTGGTGGCACCTTCGCGCCTGTCTCG
CTGCTTTCGATAAGTCTCTAGCCATTTAAAATTTTTGATGACCTGCTGCGACGCTTTTTTTCTGGCAAGA
TAGTCTTGTAAATGCGGGCCAAGATCTGCACACTGGTATTTCGGTTTTTGGGGCCGCGGGCGGCGACGGG
GCCCGTGCGTCCCAGCGCACATGTTCGGCGAGGCGGGGCCTGCGAGCGCGGCCACCGAGAATCGGACGGG
GGTAGTCTCAAGCTGGCCGGCCTGCTCTGGTGCCTGGCCTCGCGCCGCCGTGTATCGCCCCGCCCTGGGC
GGCAAGGCTGGCCCGGTCGGCACCAGTTGCGTGAGCGGAAAGATGGCCGCTTCCCGGCCCTGCTGCAGGG
AGCTCAAAATGGAGGACGCGGCGCTCGGGAGAGCGGGCGGGTGAGTCACCCACACAAAGGAAAAGGGCCT
TTCCGTCCTCAGCCGTCGCTTCATGTGACTCCACGGAGTACCGGGCGCCGTCCAGGCACCTCGATTAGTT
CTCGAGCTTTTGGAGTACGTCGTCTTTAGGTTGGGGGGAGGGGTTTTATGCGATGGAGTTTCCCCACACT
GAGTGGGTGGAGACTGAAGTTAGGCCAGCTTGGCACTTGATGTAATTCTCCTTGGAATTTGCCCTTTTTG
AGTTTGGATCTTGGTTCATTCTCAAGCCTCAGACAGTGGTTCAAAGTTTTTTTCTTCCATTTCAGGTGTC
GTGAGGATCCATAACTTCGTATAGGATACTTTATACGAAGTTATGTAGCTGGAGCAATTTGAAAAGATTG
TTGTATTACCTCTAGCTGCGCTTAATAACTTCGTATAGTATACCTTATACGAAGTTATGTCGACCCTCCT
GTACTCACCTTGCTCACCATGCTCCCTCCGGTACCGCCCTTGTACAGCTCGTCCATGCCGAGAGTGATCC
CGGCGGCGGTCACGAACTCCAGCAGGACCATGTGATCGCGCTTCTCGTTGGGGTCTTTCGAAAGTTTGGA
CTGCACGCTCAGGTAGTGGTTGTCGGGCAGCAGCACGGGGCCGTCGCCGATGGGGGTGTTCTGCTGGTAG
TGGTAGGCGAGCTGCACGCCGCCGTCCTCGATGTTGTGGCGGATCTTGAAGTTCGCCTTGATGCCGTTCT
TCTGCTTGTCGGCCTTGATATAGACGTTCTCGAGTGAGCTCAGCCGACCTATAGCTCTGACTGCGTGACC
TGTCTTATTCCACTTACGACGTGATGAGTCCACCATGGTGGCTAGCATAACTTCGTATAAAGTATCCTAT
ACGAAGTTATTTGCCTTAACCCAGAAATTATCACTGTTATTCTTTAGATAGGTGCAAAGAATAACTTCGT
ATAAGGTATACTATACGAAGTTATGGTACCGAAGTTCCTATTCTTCAAATAGTATAGGAACTTCAATTGT
TATTGGTGCAAAGAATCACTTCCTTAAGTCTTTATACTGCCCAGGAAGTTCCTATTCTTCAAAAGGTATA
GGAACTTCGGCGCGCCTCACTTCGCTGTCATCATTTGTACAAACTCTTCGTAGTTTACCTGACCATCCCC
ATCGATGTCTGCTTCCCTGATCATTTCATCAACCTCTTCATCTGTTAACTTCTCTCCAAGGTTTGTCATC
ACGTGGCGAAGCTCTGCTGCACTGATGTAGCCATTGCCATCCTTATCAAACACACCGAACGCTTCTCTAA
TTTCTTCTTCCGTGTCCCTGTATTTCATTTTTCTTGCCATCATTGTCAGGAACTCAGGGAAGTCGATTGT
GCCGTCACCGTCGGCATCTACTTCATTGATCATGTCCTGCAGCTCTGCTTCTGTGGGGTTCTGCCCCAGA
GACCGCATCACCGTCCCCAGCTCCTTGGTTGTTATTGTCCCATCCCCGTCCTTGTCAAATAGGGAGAATT
CCTCTTTAAATTCTGCGATCTGCTCTTCAGTCAGTTGGTCCGGCAGGTTGTACTCCAGCTTGTGCCCCAG
GATGTTGCCGTCCTCCTTGAAGTCGATGCCCTTCAGCTCGATGCGGTTCACCAGGGTGTCGCCCTCGAAC
TTCACCTCGGCGCGGGTCTTGTAGTTGCCGTCGTCCTTGAAGAAGATGGTGCGCTCCTGGATGTAGCCTT
CGGGCATGGCGGACTTGAAGAAGTCGTGCTGCTTCATGTGGTCGGGGTAGCGGCTGAAGCACTGCACGCC
GTAGGTCAGGGTGGTCACGAGGGTGGGCCAGGGCACGGGCAGCTTGCCGGTGGTGCAGATGAACTTCAGG
GTCAGCTTGCCGTAGGTGGCATCGCCCTCACCCTCGCCGGACACGCTGAACTTGTGGCCGTTTACGTCGC
CGTCCAGCTCGACCAGGATGGGCACCACCCCGGTGAACAGCTCCTCGCCCTGTGGGACGACATGACTTAA
CCAGTTAACCATGTTCTCTGAACATGAGAAGGGCTGGCCACTCTCCATCTAGAGAAGTTCCTATACTATT
TGAAGAATAGGAACTTCTTGCCTTAACCCAGAAATTATCACTGTTATTCTTTAGAATAGTGCAAAGAGAA
GTTCCTATACCTTTTGAAGAATAGGAACTTCGAATTCGATATCAAGCTTATCGATAATCAACCTCTGGAT
TACAAAATTTGTGAAAGATTGACTGGTATTCTTAACTATGTTGCTCCTTTTACGCTATGTGGATACGCTG
CTTTAATGCCTTTGTATCATGCTATTGCTTCCCGTATGGCTTTCATTTTCTCCTCCTTGTATAAATCCTG
GTTGCTGTCTCTTTATGAGGAGTTGTGGCCCGTTGTCAGGCAACGTGGCGTGGTGTGCACTGTGTTTGCT
GACGCAACCCCCACTGGTTGGGGCATTGCCACCACCTGTCAGCTCCTTTCCGGGACTTTCGCTTTCCCCC
TCCCTATTGCCACGGCGGAACTCATCGCCGCCTGCCTTGCCCGCTGCTGGACAGGGGCTCGGCTGTTGGG
CACTGACAATTCCGTGGTGTTGTCGGGGAAATCATCGTCCTTTCCTTGGCTGCTCGCCTATGTTGCCACC
TGGATTCTGCGCGGGACGTCCTTCTGCTACGTCCCTTCGGCCCTCAATCCAGCGGACCTTCCTTCCCGCG
GCCTGCTGCCGGCTCTGCGGCCTCTTCCGCGTCTTCGCCTTCGCCCTCAGACGAGTCGGATCTCCCTTTG
GGCCGCCTCCCCGCATCGATACCG
